Addgene plasmid #207634: pSC-cUnaG-P2A-nUnaG-ST-P2A-mCh
Purpose: A plasmid encoding photocaged SpyCatcher (pSC)-cUnaG, nUnaG-SpyTag (ST), and mCherry separated by P2A cleaving sequences for mammalian expression.
Depositing lab: Cole DeForest. Depositing organization: University of Washington. Publication: Spatiotemporal functional assembly of split protein pairs through a light-activated SpyLigation. Ruskowitz ER, Munoz-Robles BG, Strange AC, Butcher CH, Kurniawan S, Filteau JR, DeForest CA. Nat Chem. 2023 May;15(5):694-704. doi: 10.1038/s41557-023-01152-x. Epub 2023 Apr 17. PubMed 37069270.
Backbone
  Vector backbone: pCMV
  Backbone size w/o insert (bp): 5454
  Vector type: Mammalian Expression
Growth in bacteria
  Bacterial resistance: Ampicillin, 100 μg/mL
  Growth temperature: 37°C
  Growth strain: DH5alpha
  Copy number: High Copy
Gene/Insert
  Gene/Insert name: photocaged SpyCatcher-cUnaG-P2A-nUnaG-SpyTag-P2A-mCh
  Species: Synthetic
  Insert size (bp): 1698
  Mutation: Amber stop codon at SC's critical lysine
  Promoter: CMV
  Cloning method: Restriction Enzyme; 5′ cloning site Nhel (unknown if destroyed); 3′ cloning site Xbal (unknown if destroyed)
  Sequencing primers: 5′ T7F; 3′ T7R
Terms and licenses: Academic/Nonprofit Terms; Industry Terms: Not Available to Industry
How to cite: pSC-cUnaG-P2A-nUnaG-ST-P2A-mCh was a gift from Cole DeForest (Addgene plasmid # 207634 ; http://n2t.net/addgene:207634 ; RRID:Addgene_207634)
