[The description below was written by a language model from this plasmid's Addgene catalogue record and pLannotate feature annotations shown in this document.]
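Description:
pSC-cUnaG-P2A-nUnaG-ST-P2A-mCh is a mammalian expression plasmid on a pCMV backbone, propagated in E. coli at high copy through a ColE1/pUC-type origin and selected with ampicillin via the β-lactamase gene. Transcription of the synthetic insert is driven by CMV regulatory elements; the annotation finds the CMV enhancer followed by a truncated CMV promoter form (CMVd2), and an SV40 polyadenylation signal lies downstream of the coding region. The backbone also carries T7 and rrnG terminators, a β-globin insulator element and a synthetic poly(A) signal upstream of the enhancer, elements commonly used to shield an expression cassette from read-through. The sequenced record is 5,164 nt, which is shorter than the catalogue's backbone and insert sizes combined would suggest, so those listed sizes should be treated with caution.

The roughly 1.7 kb insert is a single open reading frame encoding three products separated by P2A ribosome-skipping peptides: SpyCatcher fused to the C-terminal fragment of UnaG, the N-terminal UnaG fragment fused to SpyTag, and mCherry. The two UnaG fragments and mCherry are detected in the feature table; SpyCatcher, SpyTag and the P2A sequences are not annotated but are stated in the catalogue entry. UnaG is a bilirubin-dependent green fluorescent protein from eel, used here as a split reporter. SpyCatcher's critical lysine codon is replaced by an amber stop codon, a design that allows a photocaged residue to be installed there, presumably by amber suppression using components the record does not describe. Until uncaged by light, SpyCatcher cannot ligate to SpyTag. Illumination therefore permits covalent SpyLigation that brings the UnaG halves together and restores green fluorescence. Because mCherry lies downstream of the amber codon, its red signal should report both transfection and successful read-through.
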