Features (pLannotate 1.2.2; 14 found; start..end, strand, type, name):
    367..531     +  CDS            UnaG (fragment): UnaG is a basic (constitutively fluorescent) green fluorescent protein published in 2013, derived from Anguilla japonica. It has low acid sensitivity. It requires the cofactor bilirubin for fluorescence.
    598..852     +  CDS            UnaG (fragment): UnaG is a basic (constitutively fluorescent) green fluorescent protein published in 2013, derived from Anguilla japonica. It has low acid sensitivity. It requires the cofactor bilirubin for fluorescence.
    991..1697    +  CDS            mCherry (fragment): monomeric derivative of DsRed fluorescent protein (Shaner et al., 2004) mammalian codon-optimized
   1764..1885    -  polyA_signal   SV40 poly(A) signal: SV40 polyadenylation signal
   1908..1977    -  CDS            large T antigen (fragment): large T antigen from SV40 (simian virus 40)
   2000..2046    +  terminator     T7 terminator: transcription terminator for bacteriophage T7 RNA polymerase
   2076..2212    +  terminator     rrnG terminator: transcription terminator from the E. coli ribosomal RNA rrnG operon (Albrechtsen et al., 1991)
   2257..2328    +  misc_feature   3' β-globin insulator: insulator downstream of the human β-globin locus (Farrell et al., 2002)
   2554..3142    -  rep_origin     ori: high-copy-number ColE1/pMB1/pBR322/pUC origin of replication
   3313..4173    -  CDS            AmpR: β-lactamase; bla; confers resistance to ampicillin, carbenicillin, and related antibiotics
   4439..4487    -  polyA_signal   poly(A) signal: synthetic polyadenylation signal
   4568..4871    +  enhancer       CMV enhancer: human cytomegalovirus immediate early enhancer
   4944..4961    -  promoter       CMV promoter (fragment): human cytomegalovirus (CMV) immediate early promoter
   5024..5075    +  promoter       CMVd2 promoter: truncated human cytomegalovirus (CMV) immediate early promoter that yields moderately reduced expression relative to the full-length promoter
>Addgene plasmid #207634 | pSC-cUnaG-P2A-nUnaG-ST-P2A-mCh | addgene full sequence | sequence record 413133 | Addgene NGS Result
ATGGTTGATACCTTATCAGGTTTATCAAGTGAGCAAGGTCAGTCCGGTGATATGACAATTGAAGAAGATA
GTGCTACCCATATTAAATTCTCATAGCGTGATGAGGACGGCAAAGAGTTAGCTGGTGCAACTATGGAGTT
GCGTGATTCATCTGGTAAAACTATTAGTACATGGATTTCAGATGGACAAGTGAAAGATTTCTACCTGTAT
CCAGGAAAATATACATTTGTCGAAACCGCAGCACCAGACGGTTATGAGGTAGCAACTGCTATTACCTTTA
CAGTTAATGAGCAAGGTCAGGTTACTGTAAATGGCAAAGCAACTAAAGGTGACGCTCATATTGGTGGCTC
TGGAGGTGGATCTGGCGGTGTTAAATCCGTAGTCAACTTGGTCGGAGAAAAACTCGTATATGTCCAAAAA
TGGGATGGCAAAGAGACAACCTACGTGCGTGAAATTAAAGACGGGAAACTGGTTGTGACGCTGACAATGG
GCGACGTGGTGGCAGTGCGCTCGTACCGGCGTGCAACCGAAGGAAGCGGTGCCACCAATTTCTCCCTCCT
GAAGCAGGCTGGGGACGTGGAGGAAAACCCTGGCCCCATGGTTGAAAAATTTGTTGGTACGTGGAAAATA
GCGGATTCTCATAATTTTGGCGAATATCTGAAGGCTATCGGGGCGCCTAAAGAGCTGAGTGATGGAGGCG
ATGCCACGACTCCAACTCTGTATATTTCACAGAAGGACGGTGATAAAATGACCGTTAAGATCGAGAATGG
CCCGCCCACCTTCCTGGATACACAGGTAAAGTTTAAACTTGGTGAAGAATTTGATGAGTTCCCGAGCGAC
AGACGCAAAGGAGGCTCTGGTGGAGGCTCTGGAGGTGGCTCTGGAGCACACATAGTAATGGTAGACGCCT
ACAAGCCGACGAAGGGAAGCGGAGCTACTAACTTCAGCCTGCTGAAGCAGGCTGGAGACGTGGAGGAGAA
CCCTGGACCTGTGAGCAAGGGCGAGGAGGATAACATGGCCATCATCAAGGAGTTCATGCGCTTCAAGGTG
CACATGGAGGGCTCCGTGAACGGCCACGAGTTCGAGATCGAGGGCGAGGGCGAGGGCCGCCCCTACGAGG
GCACCCAGACCGCCAAGCTGAAGGTGACCAAGGGTGGCCCCCTGCCCTTCGCCTGGGACATCCTGTCCCC
TCAGTTCATGTACGGCTCCAAGGCCTACGTGAAGCACCCCGCCGACATCCCCGACTACTTGAAGCTGTCC
TTCCCCGAGGGCTTCAAGTGGGAGCGCGTGATGAACTTCGAGGACGGCGGCGTGGTGACCGTGACCCAGG
ACTCCTCCCTCCAGGACGGCGAGTTCATCTACAAGGTGAAGCTGCGCGGCACCAACTTCCCCTCCGACGG
CCCCGTAATGCAGAAGAAGACCATGGGCTGGGAGGCCTCCTCCGAGCGGATGTACCCCGAGGACGGCGCC
CTGAAGGGCGAGATCAAGCAGAGGCTGAAGCTGAAGGACGGCGGCCACTACGACGCTGAGGTCAAGACCA
CCTACAAGGCCAAGAAGCCCGTGCAGCTGCCCGGCGCCTACAACGTCAACATCAAGTTGGACATCACCTC
CCACAACGAGGACTACACCATCGTGGAACAGTACGAACGCGCCGAGGGCCGCCACTCCACCGGCGGCATG
GACGAGCTGTACAAGTAAGGATCCGCAGGCCTCTGCTAGCTTGACTGACTGAGATACAGCGTACCTTCAG
CTCACAGACATGATAAGATACATTGATGAGTTTGGACAAACCACAACTAGAATGCAGTGAAAAAAATGCT
TTATTTGTGAAATTTGTGATGCTATTGCTTTATTTGTAACCATTATAAGCTGCAATAAACAAGTTAACAA
CAACAATTGCATTCATTTTATGTTTCAGGTTCAGGGGGAGGTGTGGGAGGTTTTTTAAAGCAAGTAAAAC
CTCTACAAATGTGGTATTGGCCCATCTCTATCGGTATCGTAGCATAACCCCTTGGGGCCTCTAAACGGGT
CTTGAGGGGTTTTTTGTGCCCCTCGGGCCGGATTGCTATCTACCGGCATTGGCGCAGAAAAAAATGCCTG
ATGCGACGCTGCGCGTCTTATACTCCCACATATGCCAGATTCAGCAACGGATACGGCTTCCCCAACTTGC
CCACTTCCATACGTGTCCTCCTTACCAGAAATTTATCCTTAAGGTCGTCAGCTATCCTGCAGGCGATCTC
TCGATTTCGATCAAGACATTCCTTTAATGGTCTTTTCTGGACACCACTAGGGGTCAGAAGTAGTTCATCA
AACTTTCTTCCCTCCCTAATCTCATTGGTTACCTTGGGCTATCGAAACTTAATTAACCAGTCAAGTCAGC
TACTTGGCGAGATCGACTTGTCTGGGTTTCGACTACGCTCAGAATTGCGTCAGTCAAGTTCGATCTGGTC
CTTGCTATTGCACCCGTTCTCCGATTACGAGTTTCATTTAAATCATGTGAGCAAAAGGCCAGCAAAAGGC
CAGGAACCGTAAAAAGGCCGCGTTGCTGGCGTTTTTCCATAGGCTCCGCCCCCCTGACGAGCATCACAAA
AATCGACGCTCAAGTCAGAGGTGGCGAAACCCGACAGGACTATAAAGATACCAGGCGTTTCCCCCTGGAA
GCTCCCTCGTGCGCTCTCCTGTTCCGACCCTGCCGCTTACCGGATACCTGTCCGCCTTTCTCCCTTCGGG
AAGCGTGGCGCTTTCTCATAGCTCACGCTGTAGGTATCTCAGTTCGGTGTAGGTCGTTCGCTCCAAGCTG
GGCTGTGTGCACGAACCCCCCGTTCAGCCCGACCGCTGCGCCTTATCCGGTAACTATCGTCTTGAGTCCA
ACCCGGTAAGACACGACTTATCGCCACTGGCAGCAGCCACTGGTAACAGGATTAGCAGAGCGAGGTATGT
AGGCGGTGCTACAGAGTTCTTGAAGTGGTGGCCTAACTACGGCTACACTAGAAGAACAGTATTTGGTATC
TGCGCTCTGCTGAAGCCAGTTACCTTCGGAAAAAGAGTTGGTAGCTCTTGATCCGGCAAACAAACCACCG
CTGGTAGCGGTGGTTTTTTTGTTTGCAAGCAGCAGATTACGCGCAGAAAAAAAGGATCTCAAGAAGATCC
TTTGATCTTTTCTACGGGGTCTGACGCTCAGTGGAACGAAAACTCACGTTAAGGGATTTTGGTCATGAGA
TTATCAAAAAGGATCTTCACCTAGATCCTTTTAAATTAAAAATGAAGTTTTAAATCAATCTAAAGTATAT
ATGAGTAAACTTGGTCTGACAGTTACCAATGCTTAATCAGTGAGGCACCTATCTCAGCGATCTGTCTATT
TCGTTCATCCATAGTTGCCTGACTCCCCGTCGTGTAGATAACTACGATACGGGAGGGCTTACCATCTGGC
CCCAGTGCTGCAATGATACCGCGAGACCCACGCTCACCGGCTCCAGATTTATCAGCAATAAACCAGCCAG
CCGGAAGGGCCGAGCGCAGAAGTGGTCCTGCAACTTTATCCGCCTCCATCCAGTCTATCAACTGTTGCCG
GGAAGCTAGAGTAAGTAGTTCGCCAGTTAATAGTTTACGCAAGGTTGTTGCCATTGCTACAGGCATCGTG
GTGTCACGCTCGTCGTTTGGTATGGCTTCATTCAGCTCCGGTTCCCAACGATCAAGGCGAGTTACATGAT
CCCCCATGTTGTGCAAAAAAGCGGTTAGCTCCTTCGGTCCTCCAATCGTTGTCAGAAGTAAGTTGGCCGC
AGTGTTATCACTCATGGTTATGGCAGCACTGCATAATTCTCTTACTGTCATGCCATCCGTAAGATGCTTT
TCTGTGACTGGTGAATACTCAACCAAGTCATTCTGAGAATAGTGTATGCGGCGACCGAGTTGCTCTTGCC
CGGCGTCAATACGGGATAATACCGCGCCACATAGCAGAACTTTAAAAGTGCTCATCATTGGAAAGCGTTC
TTCGGGGCGAAAACTCTCAAGGATCTTACCGCTGTTGAGATCCAGTTCGATGTAACCCACTCGCGCACCC
AACTGATCTTCAGCATCTTTTACTTTCACCAGCGTTTCTGGGTGAGCAAAAACAGGAAGGCAAAATGCCG
CAAAAAAGGGAATAAGGGCGACACGGAAATGTTGAATACTCATGCGAAAGCCTCCTGCTGATCCTGTCTC
TTGATAGATGTTTGCAAAAGCTAGGACTCGATTATACGTTGACCGATCAGACTATCAATATCTAGGTTTA
AACAGATCGGTACGCTGCCGTGACCAGGCTTGAGTACAATATCTGACGATTGGACTTCCTGGGTCCCAAG
CTGGATTCCGACTGGCTGACTGCCAAGCAACGATATGGATCGTCGAGACTCGCACTGAGAGGATCGTTCT
CGGTACACCAGGCGCGCCTAGCGTTACACACACAAAAAACCAACACACATCCATCTTCGATGGATAGCGA
TTTTATTATCTAACTGCTGATCGAGTGTAGCCAGATCTAGTAATCAATTACGGGGTCATTAGTTCATAGC
CCATATATGGAGTTCCGCGTTACATAACTTACGGTAAATGGCCCGCCTGGCTGACCGCCCAACGACCCCC
GCCCATTGACGTCAATAATGACGTATGTTCCCATAGTAACGCCAATAGGGACTTTCCATTGACGTCAATG
GGTGGAGTATTTACGGTAAACTGCCCACTTGGCAGTACATCAAGTGTATCATATGCCAAGTACGCCCCCT
ATTGACGTCAATGACGGTAAATGGCCCGCCTGGCATTATGCCCAGTACATGACCTTATGGGACTTTCCTA
CTTGGCAGTACATCTACGTATTAGTCATCGCTATTACCATGCTGATGCGGTTTTGGCAGTACATCAATGG
GCGTGGATAGCGGTTTGACTCACGGGGATTTCCAAGTCTCCACCCCATTGACGTCAATGGGAGTTTGTTT
TGGCACCAAAATCAACGGGACTTTCCAAAATGTCGTAACAACTCCGCCCCATTGACGCAAATGGGCGGTA
GGCGTGTACGGTGGGAGGTCTATATAAGCAGAGCTGGTTTAGTGAACCGTCAGATCAGATCTTTGTCGAT
CCTACCATCCACTCGACACACCCGCCAGCGGCCGCTGCCAAGCTTGCCGCCACC
